Addgene plasmid #211303: pBiT3.1-C_SEC13:1-322
Purpose: Mammalian expression of full-length human SEC13. C-terminal HiBiT tag.
Depositing lab: Cheryl Arrowsmith. Depositing organization: University of Toronto. Publication: A Target Class Ligandability Evaluation of WD40 Repeat-Containing Proteins. Ackloo S, Li F, Szewczyk M, Seitova A, Loppnau P, Zeng H, Xu J, Ahmad S, Arnautova YA, Baghaie AJ, Beldar S, Bolotokova A, Centrella PA, Chau I, Clark MA, Cuozzo JW, Dehghani-Tafti S, Disch JS, Dong A, Dumas A, Feng JA, Ghiabi P, Gibson E, Gilmer J, Goldman B, Green SR, Guie MA, Guilinger JP, Harms N, Herasymenko O, Houliston S, Hutchinson A, Kearnes S, Keefe AD, Kimani SW, Kramer T, Kutera M, Kwak HA, Lento C, Li Y, Liu J, Loup J, Machado RAC, Mulhern CJ, Perveen S, Righetto GL, Riley P, Shrestha S, Sigel EA, Silva M, Sintchak MD, Slakman BL, Taylor RD, Thompson J, Torng W, Underkoffler C, von Rechenberg M, Walsh RT, Watson I, Wilson DJ, Wolf E, Yadav M, Yazdi AK, Zhang J, Zhang Y, Santhakumar V, Edwards AM, Barsyte-Lovejoy D, Schapira M, Brown PJ, Halabelian L, Arrowsmith CH. J Med Chem. 2025 Jan 23;68(2):1092-1112. doi: 10.1021/acs.jmedchem.4c02010. Epub 2024 Nov 4. PubMed 39495097.
Backbone
  Vector backbone: pBiT3.1-C
  Backbone manufacturer: Promega
  Vector type: Mammalian Expression
  Selectable markers: Neomycin (select with G418)
Growth in bacteria
  Bacterial resistance: Kanamycin, 50 μg/mL
  Growth temperature: 37°C
  Growth strain: DH5alpha
  Copy number: High Copy
Gene/Insert
  Gene/Insert name: SEC13:M1-Q322
  Species: H. sapiens (human)
  Insert size (bp): 966
  Mutation: wild type
  Entrez Gene: SEC13 (a.k.a. D3S1231E, SEC13L1, SEC13R, npp-20)
  Promoter: CMV
  Tag / fusion protein: GSSGGSSGVSGWRLFKKIS (C terminal on insert)
  Cloning method: Ligation Independent Cloning
  Sequencing primers: 5′ T7; 3′ TTGCTCAGCGGTGGCAGCAG
Resource information
  A portion of this plasmid was derived from a plasmid made by: Mammalian Gene Collection (BC002634.2)
Terms and licenses: Academic/Nonprofit Terms; Industry Terms: Not Available to Industry
Depositor comments: 5' Cloning Site: EcoR1 (not destroyed), 3' Cloning Site: Xho1 (not destroyed).
How to cite: pBiT3.1-C_SEC13:1-322 was a gift from Cheryl Arrowsmith (Addgene plasmid # 211303 ; http://n2t.net/addgene:211303 ; RRID:Addgene_211303)
