[The description below was written by a language model from this plasmid's Addgene catalogue record and pLannotate feature annotations shown in this document.]
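Description:
pBiT3.1-C_SEC13:1-322 is a mammalian expression plasmid built on the Promega pBiT3.1-C backbone that produces full-length, wild-type human SEC13 (residues M1–Q322, a 966 bp insert derived from a Mammalian Gene Collection clone) carrying a C-terminal HiBiT tag. The open reading frame was introduced by ligation-independent cloning between EcoRI and XhoI sites that were both retained. It sits downstream of the human CMV immediate-early enhancer and promoter, followed by a chimeric β-globin/immunoglobulin intron that promotes efficient mRNA processing. A T7 promoter just upstream of the insert serves as a sequencing primer site. The tag is a short glycine/serine linker fused to the 11-residue HiBiT peptide, which complements the LgBiT fragment to reconstitute active NanoLuc luciferase, and the transcript ends at an SV40 polyadenylation signal. The small "SET1" fragment and the large T antigen fragments called by the automated annotation are likely incidental matches to short backbone sequence and to the SV40 poly(A) regions.

In bacteria the plasmid replicates from a high-copy ColE1/pUC-type origin and is selected with kanamycin through the neo (nptII) gene, which is driven by the bacterial EM7 promoter and preceded by a single loxP site. The catalogue lists neomycin/G418 as the mammalian selectable marker. However, the annotated sequence shows no eukaryotic promoter directly upstream of neo and does contain a separate SV40 promoter–blasticidin S deaminase–synthetic poly(A) cassette, so the two sources differ on which mammalian selection applies. The construct comes from a study evaluating the ligandability of WD40-repeat proteins. The record does not name the specific assay, but the HiBiT fusion allows luminescent quantification of SEC13 in cells or lysates.
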