Features (pLannotate 1.2.2; 17 found; start..end, strand, type, name):
     24..105     -  polyA_signal   SV40 poly(A) signal: SV40 polyadenylation signal
    128..211     -  CDS            large T antigen (fragment): large T antigen from SV40 (simian virus 40)
    276..641     +  enhancer       CMV enhancer: human cytomegalovirus immediate early enhancer
    643..842     +  promoter       CMV promoter: human cytomegalovirus (CMV) immediate early promoter
    981..1113    +  intron         chimeric intron: chimera between introns from human β-globin and immunoglobulin heavy chain genes
   1157..1175    +  promoter       T7 promoter: promoter for bacteriophage T7 RNA polymerase
   1243..2208    +  CDS            SEC13: SEC13_HUMAN - Also known as D3S1231E, SEC13A From Homo sapiens (Human).
   2304..2331    +  CDS            SET1 (fragment): solubility-enhancement tag derived from T7 phage gene 10B
   2357..2478    -  polyA_signal   SV40 poly(A) signal: SV40 polyadenylation signal
   2501..2569    -  CDS            large T antigen (fragment): large T antigen from SV40 (simian virus 40)
   2593..2626    +  protein_bind   loxP: Cre-mediated recombination occurs in the 8-bp core sequence (GCATACAT). Cre recombinase
   2636..2683    +  promoter       EM7 promoter: synthetic bacterial promoter&nbsp
   2715..3506    +  CDS            neo: KKA2_KLEPN - Also known as kan, nptII. Experimental evidence at protein level: Swiss-Prot protein existence level 1. Resistance to kanamycin, neomycin, paromomycin, ribostamycin, butirosin and gentamicin B. From Klebsiella pneumoniae.
   3667..4255    -  rep_origin     ori: high-copy-number ColE1/pMB1/pBR322/pUC origin of replication
   4381..4429    -  polyA_signal   poly(A) signal: synthetic polyadenylation signal
   4453..4851    -  CDS            BSD: blasticidin S deaminase; Aspergillus terreus BSD; confers resistance to blasticidin
   4882..5239    -  promoter       SV40 promoter: SV40 enhancer and early promoter
>Addgene plasmid #211303 | pBiT3.1-C_SEC13:1-322 | addgene full sequence | sequence record 423451 | Addgene NGS Result
AAGACGCGTTAATTAAGACGTCGGCAGTGAAAAAAATGCTTTATTTGTGAAATTTGTGATGCTATTGCTT
TATTTGTAACCATTATAAGCTGCAATAAACAAGTTAACAACAACAATTGCATTCATTTTATGTTTCAGGT
TCAGGGGGAGGTGTGGGAGGTTTTTTAAAGCAAGTAAAACCTCTACAAATGTGGTATGGCTGATTATGAT
CCGCGGCCGCAATACGTCGACGTTATCAGCTGACTTCGTACGAGAGCCTAGGATTATGGCGCGCCACTAG
TTATTAATAGTAATCAATTACGGGGTCATTAGTTCATAGCCCATATATGGAGTTCCGCGTTACATAACTT
ACGGTAAATGGCCCGCCTGGCTGACCGCCCAACGACCCCCGCCCATTGACGTCAATAATGACGTATGTTC
CCATAGTAACGCCAATAGGGACTTTCCATTGACGTCAATGGGTGGAGTATTTACGGTAAACTGCCCACTT
GGCAGTACATCAAGTGTATCATATGCCAAGTCCGCCCCCTATTGACGTCAATGACGGTAAATGGCCCGCC
TGGCATTATGCCCAGTACATGACCTTACGGGACTTTCCTACTTGGCAGTACATCTACGTATTAGTCATCG
CTATTACCATGGTGATGCGGTTTTGGCAGTACACCAATGGGCGTGGATAGCGGTTTGACTCACGGGGATT
TCCAAGTCTCCACCCCATTGACGTCAATGGGAGTTTGTTTTGGCACCAAAATCAACGGGACTTTCCAAAA
TGTCGTAATAACCCCGCCCCGTTGACGCAAATGGGCGGTAGGCGTGTACGGTGGGAGGTCTATATAAGCA
GAGCTGGTTTAGTGAACCGTCAGATCACTAGAATCTTTATTGCGGTAGTTTATCACAGTTAAATTGCTAA
CGCAGTCAGTGCTTCTGACACAACAGTCTCGAACTTAAGCTGCAGAAGTTGGTCGTGAGGCACTGGGCAG
GTAAGTATCAAGGTTACAAGACAGGTTTAAGGAGACCAATAGAAACTGGGCTTGTCGAGACAGAGAAGAC
TCTTGCGTTTCTGATAGGCACCTATTGGTCTTACTGACATCCACTTTGCCTTTCTCTCCACAGGTGTCCA
CTCCCAGTTCAATTACAGCTCTTAAGGCTAGAGTATTAATACGACTCACTATAGGGGCGATCGCAACAAG
CTTCGGGAAGATCTGGAGCTAGCGGCGGGGGATCCGGTGGGAATTCGACACCATGGTGTCAGTAATTAAC
ACTGTGGATACCTCCCATGAGGACATGATTCACGACGCCCAGATGGACTACTATGGCACCCGCCTGGCAA
CCTGCTCATCAGACAGGTCCGTCAAAATCTTTGATGTGCGCAATGGAGGGCAGATCCTTATCGCCGACCT
CAGGGGTCATGAGGGTCCTGTGTGGCAAGTGGCCTGGGCTCACCCCATGTACGGCAACATCCTGGCATCG
TGCTCCTATGACCGGAAAGTCATTATCTGGAGAGAGGAAAACGGCACCTGGGAGAAGAGCCACGAGCATG
CGGGACACGACTCCTCAGTGAACTCGGTGTGCTGGGCCCCCCATGACTACGGCCTGATCCTGGCCTGTGG
GAGCTCGGATGGGGCCATCTCCCTGCTGACTTACACCGGGGAAGGCCAATGGGAAGTAAAGAAGATCAAC
AACGCTCACACCATTGGCTGCAATGCCGTCAGCTGGGCCCCTGCTGTTGTACCTGGAAGCCTCATAGACC
ACCCATCGGGGCAGAAACCCAATTACATCAAGAGGTTTGCATCAGGTGGCTGTGACAACCTCATCAAGCT
GTGGAAGGAGGAGGAGGACGGCCAGTGGAAGGAGGAGCAGAAGCTAGAAGCGCACAGTGACTGGGTTCGA
GATGTGGCCTGGGCCCCCTCCATCGGCCTGCCCACCAGCACCATCGCCAGCTGCTCCCAGGATGGTCGTG
TGTTCATTTGGACCTGTGATGATGCCTCAAGCAATACGTGGTCCCCTAAATTGTTGCACAAGTTCAACGA
TGTGGTGTGGCATGTGAGCTGGTCCATCACAGCCAACATCCTGGCTGTCTCTGGTGGAGACAATAAGGTG
ACCCTGTGGAAGGAGTCAGTTGATGGGCAGTGGGTGTGCATCAGTGATGTCAACAAGGGCCAGGGCTCCG
TATCAGCATCAGTGACAGAGGGCCAGCAGAACGAGCAGGGCTCGAGCGGTGGGAGCTCCGGTGTGAGCGG
CTGGCGGCTGTTCAAGAAGATTAGCTAAGTTTAAACGGCCGCGACTCTAGACTGCAGGCATGCAAGCTGA
TTTGGCTGCTGCCACCGCTGAGCAAGGCCGCTTCGAGCAGACATGATAAGATACATTGATGAGTTTGGAC
AAACCACAACTAGAATGCAGTGAAAAAAATGCTTTATTTGTGAAATTTGTGATGCTATTGCTTTATTTGT
AACCATTATAAGCTGCAATAAACAAGTTAACAACAACAATTGCATTCATTTTATGTTTCAGGTTCAGGGG
GAGATGTGGGAGGTTTTTTTAAGCAAGTAAAACCTCTACAAATGTGGTAAAATCTTAATTAAGACTTCTA
ATATAACTTCGTATAGCATACATTATACGAAGTTATGGTTCCACTGTTGACAATTAATCATCGGCATAGT
ATATCGGCATAGTATAATACGACAAGGTGAGGAACTAAACCCAGGAGGCAGATCATGATTGAACAAGATG
GATTGCACGCAGGTTCTCCGGCCGCTTGGGTGGAGAGGCTATTCGGCTATGACTGGGCACAACAGACAAT
CGGCTGCTCTGATGCCGCCGTGTTCCGGCTGTCAGCGCAGGGGCGCCCGGTTCTTTTTGTCAAGACCGAC
CTGTCCGGTGCCCTGAATGAACTGCAGGACGAGGCAGCGCGGCTATCGTGGCTGGCCACGACGGGCGTTC
CTTGCGCAGCTGTGCTCGACGTTGTCACTGAAGCGGGAAGGGACTGGCTGCTATTGGGCGAAGTGCCGGG
GCAGGATCTCCTGTCATCTCACCTTGCTCCTGCCGAGAAAGTATCCATCATGGCTGATGCAATGCGGCGG
CTGCATACGCTTGATCCGGCTACCTGCCCATTCGACCACCAAGCGAAACATCGCATCGAGCGAGCACGTA
CTCGGATGGAAGCCGGTCTTGTCGATCAGGATGATCTGGACGAAGAGCATCAGGGGCTCGCGCCAGCCGA
ACTGTTCGCCAGGCTCAAGGCGCGCATGCCCGACGGCGAGGATCTCGTCGTGACCCATGGCGATGCCTGC
TTGCCGAATATCATGGTGGAAAATGGCCGCTTTTCTGGATTCATCGACTGTGGCCGGCTGGGTGTGGCGG
ACCGCTATCAGGACATAGCGTTGGCTACCCGTGATATTGCTGAAGAGCTTGGCGGCGAATGGGCTGACCG
CTTCCTCGTGCTTTACGGTATCGCCGCTCCCGATTCGCAGCGCATCGCCTTCTATCGCCTTCTTGACGAG
TTCTTCTGATTCGAAATGACCGACCAAGCGACGCCCAACCGGTATCAGCTCACTCAAAGGCGGTAATACG
GTTATCCACAGAATCAGGGGATAACGCAGGAAAGAACATGTGAGCAAAAGGCCAGCAAAAGGCCAGGAAC
CGTAAAAAGGCCGCGTTGCTGGCGTTTTTCCATAGGCTCCGCCCCCCTGACGAGCATCACAAAAATCGAC
GCTCAAGTCAGAGGTGGCGAAACCCGACAGGACTATAAAGATACCAGGCGTTTCCCCCTGGAAGCTCCCT
CGTGCGCTCTCCTGTTCCGACCCTGCCGCTTACCGGATACCTGTCCGCCTTTCTCCCTTCGGGAAGCGTG
GCGCTTTCTCATAGCTCACGCTGTAGGTATCTCAGTTCGGTGTAGGTCGTTCGCTCCAAGCTGGGCTGTG
TGCACGAACCCCCCGTTCAGCCCGACCGCTGCGCCTTATCCGGTAACTATCGTCTTGAGTCCAACCCGGT
AAGACACGACTTATCGCCACTGGCAGCAGCCACTGGTAACAGGATTAGCAGAGCGAGGTATGTAGGCGGT
GCTACAGAGTTCTTGAAGTGGTGGCCTAACTACGGCTACACTAGAAGGACAGTATTTGGTATCTGCGCTC
TGCTGAAGCCAGTTACCTTCGGAAAAAGAGTTGGTAGCTCTTGATCCGGCAAACAAACCACCGCTGGTAG
CGGTGGTTTTTTTGTTTGCAAGCAGCAGATTACGCGCAGAAAAAAAGGATTTCAAGAAGATCCTTTGATC
TTTTCTACGGGGTCTGACGCTCAGTGGAACGAAAACTCACGTTAAGGGATTTTGGTCATGAGATTATCAA
AAAGGATCTTCACCTAGATCCTTTTATAGTCCGGAATCGTCACACAAAAAACCAACACACAGATGTAATG
AAAATAAAGATATTTTATTGCGGCCATCGTGATGGCTAGAGTTTAGCCCTCCCACACATAACCAGAGGGC
AGCAATTCACGAATCCCAACTGCCGTCGGCTGTCCATCACTGTCCTTCACTATGGCTTTGATCCCAGGAT
GCAGATCGAGAAGCACCTGTCGGCACCGTCCGCAGGGGCTCAAGATGCCCCTGTTCTCATTTCCGATCGC
GACGATACAAGTCAGGTTGCCAGCTGCCGCAGCAGCAGCAGTGCCCAGCACCACGAGTTCTGCACAAGGT
CCCCCAGTAAAATGATATACATTGACACCAGTGAAGATGCGGCCGTCGCTAGAGAGAGCTGCGCTGGCGA
CGCTGTAGTCTTCAGAGATGGGGATGCTGTTGATTGTAGCCGTTGCTCTTTCAATGAGGGTGGATTCTTC
TTGAGACAAAGGCTTGGCCATGGTGGCGCTAGTGTCAGAAGAATCGAGCTTTTTGCAAAAGCCTAGGCCT
CCAAAAAAGCCTCCTCACTACTTCTGGAATAGCTCAGAGGCCGAGGCGGCCTCGGCCTCTGCATAAATAA
AAAAAATTAGTCAGCCATGGGGCGGAGAATGGGCGGAACTGGGCGGAGTTAGGGGCGGGATGGGCGGAGT
TAGGGGCGGGACTATGGTTGCTGACTAATTGAGATGCATGCTTTGCATACTTCTGCCTGCTGGGGAGCCT
GGGGACTTTCCACACCTGGTTGCTGACTAATTGAGATGCATGCTTTGCATACTTCTGCCTGCTGGGGAGC
CTGGGGACTTTCCACACCCTAACTGACACACATTCCACAGCTGGTTCTTTCCGCCTCAGAAGGTACCTAA
CCAAGTTCCTCTTTCAGAGGTTATTTCAGGCCATGGTGCTGCGC
