>Addgene plasmid #211303 | pBiT3.1-C_SEC13:1-322 | depositor partial sequence | sequence record 412084 | Insert sequence
ATGGTGTCAGTAATTAACACTGTGGATACCTCCCATGAGGACATGATTCACGACGCCCAGATGGACTACT
ATGGCACCCGCCTGGCAACCTGCTCATCAGACAGGTCCGTCAAAATCTTTGATGTGCGCAATGGAGGGCA
GATCCTTATCGCCGACCTCAGGGGTCATGAGGGTCCTGTGTGGCAAGTGGCCTGGGCTCACCCCATGTAC
GGCAACATCCTGGCATCGTGCTCCTATGACCGGAAAGTCATTATCTGGAGAGAGGAAAACGGCACCTGGG
AGAAGAGCCACGAGCATGCGGGACACGACTCCTCAGTGAACTCGGTGTGCTGGGCCCCCCATGACTACGG
CCTGATCCTGGCCTGTGGGAGCTCGGATGGGGCCATCTCCCTGCTGACTTACACCGGGGAAGGCCAATGG
GAAGTAAAGAAGATCAACAACGCTCACACCATTGGCTGCAATGCCGTCAGCTGGGCCCCTGCTGTTGTAC
CTGGAAGCCTCATAGACCACCCATCGGGGCAGAAACCCAATTACATCAAGAGGTTTGCATCAGGTGGCTG
TGACAACCTCATCAAGCTGTGGAAGGAGGAGGAGGACGGCCAGTGGAAGGAGGAGCAGAAGCTAGAAGCG
CACAGTGACTGGGTTCGAGATGTGGCCTGGGCCCCCTCCATCGGCCTGCCCACCAGCACCATCGCCAGCT
GCTCCCAGGATGGTCGTGTGTTCATTTGGACCTGTGATGATGCCTCAAGCAATACGTGGTCCCCTAAATT
GTTGCACAAGTTCAACGATGTGGTGTGGCATGTGAGCTGGTCCATCACAGCCAACATCCTGGCTGTCTCT
GGTGGAGACAATAAGGTGACCCTGTGGAAGGAGTCAGTTGATGGGCAGTGGGTGTGCATCAGTGATGTCA
ACAAGGGCCAGGGCTCCGTATCAGCATCAGTGACAGAGGGCCAGCAGAACGAGCAG
